>Addgene plasmid #113191 | pFNMB1-msfGFP | addgene full sequence | sequence record 220818 | Addgene NGS Result
CTGTCCCTCCTGTTCAGCTACTGACGGGGTGGTGCGTAACGGCAAAAGCACCGCCGGACATCAGCGCTAG
CGGAGTGTATACTGGCTTACTATGTTGGCACTGATGAGGGTGTCAGTGAAGTGCTTCATGTGGCAGGAGA
AAAAAGGCTGCACCGGTGCGTCAGCAGAATATGTGATACAGGATATATTCCGCTTCCTCGCTCACTGACT
CGCTACGCTCGGTCGTTCGACTGCGGCGAGCGGAAATGGCTTACGAACGGGGCGGAGATTTCCTGGAAGA
TGCCAGGAAGATACTTAACAGGGAAGTGAGAGGGCCGCGGCAAAGCCGTTTTTCCATAGGCTCCGCCCCC
CTGACAAGCATCACGAAATCTGACGCTCAAATCAGTGGTGGCGAAACCCGACAGGACTATAAAGATACCA
GGCGTTTCCCCCTGGCGGCTCCCTCGTGCGCTCTCCTGTTCCTGCCTTTCGGTTTACCGGTGTCATTCCG
CTGTTATGGCCGCGTTTGTCTCATTCCACGCCTGACACTCAGTTCCGGGTAGGCAGTTCGCTCCAAGCTG
GACTGTATGCACGAACCCCCCGTTCAGTCCGACCGCTGCGCCTTATCCGGTAACTATCGTCTTGAGTCCA
ACCCGGAAAGACATGCAAAAGCACCACTGGCAGCAGCCACTGGTAATTGATTTAGAGGAGTTAGTCTTGA
AGTCATGCGCCGGTTAAGGCTAAACTGTAAGGACAAGTTTTGGTGACTGCGCTCCTCCAAGCCAGTTACC
TCGGTTCAAAGAGTTGGTAGCTCAGAGAACCTTCGAAAAACCGCCCTGCAAGGCGGTTTTTTCGTTTTCA
GAGCAAGAGATTACGCGCAGACCAAAACGATCTCAAGAAGATCATCTTATTAATCAGATAAAATATTTCT
AGAACTAGTTTAAGACCCACTTTCACATTTAAGTTGTTTTTCTAATCCGCATATGATCAATTCAAGGCCG
AATAAGAAGGCTGGCTCTGCACCTTGGTGATCAAATAATTCGATAGCTTGTCGTAATAATGGCGGCATAC
TATCAGTAGTAGGTGTTTCCCTTTCTTCTTTAGCGACTTGATGCTCTTGATCTTCCAATACGCAACCTAA
AGTAAAATGCCCCACAGCGCTGAGTGCATATAATGCATTCTCTAGTGAAAAACCTTGTTGGCATAAAAAG
GCTAATTGATTTTCGAGAGTTTCATACTGTTTTTCTGTAGGCCGTGTACCTAAATGTACTTTTGCTCCAT
CGCGATGACTTAGTAAAGCACATCTAAAACTTTTAGCGTTATTACGTAAAAAATCTTGCCAGCTTTCCCC
TTCTAAAGGGCAAAAGTGAGTATGGTGCCTATCTAACATCTCAATGGCTAAGGCGTCGAGCAAAGCCCGC
TTATTTTTTACATGCCAATACAATGTAGGCTGCTCTACACCTAGCTTCTGGGCGAGTTTACGGGTTGTTA
AACCTTCGATTCCGACCTCATTAAGCAGCTCTAATGCGCTGTTAATCACTTTACTTTTATCTAATCTAGA
CATCATTATGGTCCATGGATCCGCCATTAGTTATTATTCTCCGTTTTTTATCAGTTTTTATATCAAATTA
ATCCAAACACTCAATAAGAGCATTTGCTATGCAAAAATAGCATTAGACAATAATAATATCAAAAAAGCAA
AGAAAAGCAAAGAAAAACTAATTAGTTATCAGAAGCACCAAAAACTGATTTAAAAGCCACATAGAGATAG
TTACACATAGAATAAATAGTTAGTATAACCGCAACATAAAGCATTAAGAAACCTAAGAATATAAACCAAG
TATTGAAACTCGTATAGTCATAGAAGCTTGCATGCCTGCAGGTCGACAAAAAAACAAAAAAATTTCTTGA
AAATTTTTTTTTTGACTCAATATCTAGACTTGTCCCTATCAGTGATAGAGAGTCGACCCTCGAGAGGAGA
ACGCGTATGGGATCTAAAGGTGAAGAACTGTTCACCGGTGTTGTTCCGATCCTGGTTGAACTGGATGGTG
ATGTTAACGGCCACAAATTCTCTGTTCGTGGTGAAGGTGAAGGTGATGCAACCAACGGTAAACTGACCCT
GAAATTCATCTGCACTACCGGTAAACTGCCGGTTCCATGGCCGACTCTGGTGACTACCCTGACCTATGGT
GTTCAGTGTTTTTCTCGTTACCCGGATCACATGAAGCAGCATGATTTCTTCAAATCTGCAATGCCGGAAG
GTTATGTACAGGAGCGCACCATTTCTTTCAAAGACGATGGCACCTACAAAACCCGTGCAGAGGTTAAATT
TGAAGGTGATACTCTGGTGAACCGTATTGAACTGAAAGGCATTGATTTCAAAGAGGACGGCAACATCCTG
GGCCACAAACTGGAATATAACTTCAACTCCCATAACGTTTACATCACCGCAGACAAACAGAAGAACGGTA
TCAAAGCTAACTTCAAAATTCGCCATAACGTTGAAGACGGTAGCGTACAGCTGGCGGACCACTACCAGCA
GAACACTCCGATCGGTGATGGTCCGGTTCTGCTGCCGGATAACCACTACCTGTCCACCCAGTCTAAGCTG
TCCAAAGACCCGAACGAAAAGCGCGACCACATGGTGCTGCTGGAGTTCGTTACTGCAGCAGGTATCACGC
ACGGCATGGATGAGCTCTACAAATAACCCGGGGCGGTCTGATAAAACAGAATTTGCCTGGCGGCAGTAGC
GCGGTGGTCCCACCTGACCCCATGCCGAACTCAGAAGTGAAACGCCGTAGCGCCGATGGTAGTGTGGGGT
CTCCCCATGCGAGAGTAGGGAACTGCCAGGCATCAAATAAAACGAAAGGCTCAGTCGAAAGACTGGGCCT
TTCGTTTTATCTGTTGTTTGTCGGTGAACGCTCTCCTGAGTAGGACAAATCCGCCGGGAGCGGATTTGAA
CGTTGCGAAGCAACGGCCCGGAGGGTGGCGGGCAGGACGCCCGCCATAAACTGCCAGGCATCAAATTAAG
CAGAAGGCCATCCTGACGGATGGCCTTTTGAATTCTTAGATCCAGCCGACCAGGCTTTCCACGCCCGCGT
GCCGCTCCATGTCGTTCGCGCGGTTCTCGGAAACGCGCTGCCGCGTTTCGTGATTGTCACGCTCAAGCCC
GTAGTCCCGTTCGAGCGTCGCGCAGAGGTCAGCGAGGGCGCGGTAGGCCCGATACGGCTCATGGATGGTG
TTTCGGGTCGGGTGAATCTTGTTGATGGCGATATGGATGTGCAGGTTGTCGGTGTCGTGATGCACGGCAC
TGACGCGCTGATGCTCGGCGAAGCCAAGCCCAGCGCAGATGCGGTCCTCAATCGCGCGCAACGTCTCCGC
GTCGGGCTTCTCTCCCGCGCGGAAGCTAACCAGCAGGTGATAGGTCTTGTCGGCCTCGGAACGGGTGTTG
CCGTGCTGGGTCGCCATCACCTCGGCCATGACAGCGGGCAGGGTGTTTGCCTCGCAGTTCGTGACGCGCA
CGTGACCCAGGCGCTCGGTCTTGCCTTGCTCGTCGGTGATGTACTTCACCAGCTCCGCGAAGTCGCTCTT
CTTGATGGAGCGCATGGGGACGTGCTTGGCAATCACGCGCACCCCCCGGCCGTTTTAGCGGCTAAAAAAG
TCATGGCTCTGCCCTCGGGCGGACCACGCCCATCATGACCTTGCCAAGCTCGTCCTGCTTCTCTTCGATC
TTCGCCAGCAGGGCGAGGATCGTGGCATCACCGAACCGCGCCGTGCGCGGGTCGTCGGTGAGCCAGAGTT
TCAGCAGGCCGCCCAGGCGGCCCAGGTCGCCATTGATGCGGGCCAGCTCGCGGACGTGCTCATAGTCCAC
GACGCCCGTGATTTTGTAGCCCTGGCCGACGGCCAGCAGGTAGGCCGACAGGCTCATGCCGGCCGCCGCC
GCCTTTTCCTCAATCGCTCTTCGTTCGTCTGGAAGGCAGTACACCTTGATAGGTGGGCTGCCCTTCCTGG
TTGGCTTGGTTTCATCAGCCATCCGCTTGCCCTCATCTGTTACGCCGGCGGTAGCCGGCCAGCCTCGCAG
AGCAGGATTCCCGTTGAGCACCGCCAGGTGCGAATAAGGGACAGTGAAGAAGGAACACCCGCTCGCGGGT
GGGCCTACTTCACCTATCCTGCCCGGCTGACGCCGTTGGATACACCAAGGAAAGTCTACACGAACCCTTT
GGCAAAATCCTGTATATCGTGCGAAAAAGGATGGATATACCGAAAAAATCGCTATAATGACCCCGAAGCA
GGGTTATGCAGCGGAAAAGCGCTGCTTCCCTGCTGTTTTGTGGAATATCTACCGACTGGAAACAGGCAAA
TGCAGGAAATTACTGAACTGAGGGGACAGGCGAGAGACGATGCCAAAGAGCTACACCGACGAGCTGGCCG
AGTGGGTTGAATCCCGCGCGGCCAAGAAGCGCCGGCGTGATGAGGCTGCGGTTGCGTTCCTGGCGGTGAG
GGCGGATGTCGAGGCGGCGTTAGCGTCCGGCTATGCGCTCGTCACCATTTGGGAGCACATGCGGGAAACG
GGGAAGGTCAAGTTCTCCTACGAGACGTTCCGCTCGCACGCCAGGCGGCACATCAAGGCCAAGCCCGCCG
ATGTGCCCGCACCGCAGGCCAAGGCTGCGGAACCCGCGCCGGCACCCAAGACGCCGGAGCCACGGCGGCC
GAAGCAGGGGGGCAAGGCTGAAAAGCCGGCCCCCGCTGCGGCCCCGACCGGCTTCACCTTCAACCCAACA
CCGGACAAAAAGGATTGACCTGCAGGCCAAAAAACTCAAATCCTATTGTATGGATTAGTCGAGCTAAAAA
GCTCATATTTTTTATATTCAAACTATATACCCTTATTTACAAGCTTTGAAAAATAAACTTAATTATTATA
TATGTTATTTAGCTAGTTTTTTTAATTAAAGTTAAAATCGAGAGCTTGTTTGACAAAAAAACAAAAAAAT
TTCTTGAAAATTTTTTTTTTGACTCAATATCTAGACTTGCAAGAGCTTGGAGCTTTGAGATTGTTCTAAG
ATGCACACAAATTCAAAACGCTTAAACAAAAAACTTAATTTAACAAAGGAGTAAGAGGATCCATGATTGA
ACAAGATGGATTGCACGCAGGTTCTCCGGCCGCTTGGGTGGAGAGGCTATTCGGCTATGACTGGGCACAA
CAGACAATCGGCTGCTCTGATGCCGCCGTGTTCCGGCTGTCAGCGCAGGGGCGCCCGGTTCTTTTTGTCA
AGACCGACCTGTCCGGTGCCCTGAATGAACTGCAGGACGAGGCAGCGCGGCTATCGTGGCTGGCCACGAC
GGGCGTTCCTTGCGCAGCTGTGCTCGACGTTGTCACTGAAGCGGGAAGGGACTGGCTGCTATTGGGCGAA
GTGCCGGGGCAGGATCTCCTGTCATCCCACCTTGCTCCTGCCGAGAAAGTATCCATCATGGCTGATGCAA
TGCGGCGGCTGCATACGCTTGATCCGGCTACCTGCCCATTCGACCACCAAGCGAAACATCGCATCGAGCG
AGCACGTACTCGGATGGAAGCCGGTCTTGTCGATCAGGATGATCTGGACGAAGAGCATCAGGGGCTCGCG
CCAGCCGAACTGTTCGCCAGGCTCAAGGCGCGCATGCCCGACGGCGAGGATCTCGTCGTGACCCATGGCG
ATGCCTGCTTGCCGAATATCATGGTGGAAAATGGCCGCTTTTCTGGATTCATCGACTGTGGCCGGCTGGG
TGTGGCGGACCGCTATCAGGACATAGCGTTGGCTACCCGTGATATTGCTGAAGAGCTTGGCGGCGAATGG
GCTGACCGCTTCCTCGTGCTTTACGGTATCGCCGCTCCCGATTCGCAGCGCATCGCCTTCTATCGCCTTC
TTGACGAGTTCTTCTGAATTGTCGACTTAAAATCCTCTAACGACATCATAACAACTGCTTCTTTTTTTGA
ACCTCTAGTTACAATCATAGGACTATGATTTTTTGTTACTCTATCCGTTGAATCAGATAGTTCATTTCTA
AAAGTTGAATAATTAACGGTTTGCATAATCTAAATCCATGTACTTAAATAAGTACTTAAAGTATAGTTTC
TAGGATTTAAAAAGTCAAAAAAGTCTTTGAGTCTGTGGGATTTTTTTAAAATCCCCTAAGATATTCTCTT
TATATATTCTCTTTATATATTGTCAGATTTTTTTTTAATCCTCTGTAAGTATTGCTACATAAGGCTTTGA
AGCACTTTTTTAAAAAATTTAAAACTACTTTTTGTATCACTTTTTGAATTTAAAACTACTTTTTGTATCA
CTTTTTGAATTTAAAACTACTTTTTGTATCGTTAAAACTACTTTTTTTTATGAAGTAGTTGTTTTACTAA
TAGAAGTTTTATAGAATTTGTATATCGAGATAATGACTCTAGTTCTATGAAAGAAGTTAAAAATGTAAAT
GCTGGCAAAGAAATAGCTATGTCTAATACTCTTGTTGCAGGAAAGTATAGCCTTACAAAAGAAGAACAAA
ACTTAATATTCTTAGTTGCCTCAATGGTTAAAAGAGAGGATAAAGAGTTTCACAGGTATAAGATAAGCCT
ATCTGATCTTGAAAAAGCTACAGGGGTTAAGCATAACAGAGTGAGATTGAAGCAATTAATGCACTCAATA
ATGTCTAAGCCAGTATGGCTGAATAAAGAACAAACGAAGATAGCTAACTGGTTTGCATATATTGAAGCAG
ACCCTAAAAGCAGTGCTTTAATTTGCGAGTTTCATTGGTCATTAATGCCACACATGATACAACTACAAGA
GTACTTTACTAAAGCAGAAAGACAGTTACTATTTTCATTTAAAAGTAAGTATTCAAGCAGATTATACTTA
CTTCTCAAAAGCAAATTAGGCGAACAAGCAGGGTATGCTAATATAGTTGATTGCGTATTGTATGTCGATG
ATATGATTAATGATTTTGATTTACCTAAAAGTTACAGCAACAGATATTCAAATTTTAAAAATAAGTTCCT
ATTACCAGCACTAGAAGAGATTAATCAATTATCGGATCTTTTTGTAACCTATGATGACAAGGATCATCAC
AGAAAACATGGTCGTAAGATTACAAATATCAAGTTTACAGTTAGTAAGGTAGCAGAGACAGAAGAAGAAT
TTAAGCAGAAGCTTTTAGATACTAAAAATAAAGAGGATTACATACCAATCGAAGCATCTGAAAGACTTAG
AGAAGTTGTGTTAAGTGATGAACTAGACCTAGATCTGTATTATGTCAGATCAATATTTAGACATCATCAT
TTACATGATATTGAAAGGGTTTGTGATGATACTTGGAGGAATTGGGACAATAAAAAAATCAAAGATAGAA
AAAGAGTTTTTATTGCAAATATAAAAAAATTAGAAAAGAAACCAGAAGAGAATCATAAGCTACCATTTGG
ATTTGAGGAAGTGTAGGAATGAATATAGAAATATTTAAATTTTCAAAAAAACATAAAAAAATAAATAAGA
AGTTGATAGATTTAACAAAAGTAAAACAGGTTGTTACTACTGGCTATAGCTTTATTGTTGTATATCAAAG
AGGTCGAAAGATAGAGTTAAGTTATGAAAGTTCTTACTGGCATGCTAAAAAAGATTTGGATAATAGTAAT
AGTGACGTTGGAATAACATATAGTTACATTAAAAAAGATAAAAGAGGCCCCTGTCACAAAGATAACTATT
TACGAGACTCTAAAGGTAGACTATTAAAGGACTGGGGAAAAATAGAAGAGCATCATGAAAAGTATCCTAA
AATAGGTAAAATTTGGTACATTTCTAG
Features (pLannotate 1.2.2; 17 found; start..end, strand, type, name):
    188..243     -  rep_origin     RSF ori (fragment): Plasmids containing the RSF 1030 origin of replication can be propagated in E. coli cells that contain additional plasmids with compatible origins.
    331..876     -  rep_origin     p15A ori: Plasmids containing the medium-copy-number p15A origin of replication can be propagated in E. coli cells that contain a second plasmid with the ColE1 origin.
    920..1543    -  CDS            TetR: tetracycline repressor TetR; tetR from transposon Tn10; TetR binds to the tetracycline operator tetO to inhibit transcription. This inhibition can be relieved by adding tetracycline or doxycycline.
   1844..1867    -  misc_feature   MCS (fragment): pUC18/19 multiple cloning site
   1883..1903    +  promoter       TEF1 promoter (fragment): S. cerevisiae TEF1; promoter for EF-1α
   1923..1941    +  promoter       PLtetO-1 promoter (fragment): modified phage lambda PL promoter with tet operator sites (Lutz and Bujard, 1997)
   1967..2683    +  CDS            moxGFP: moxGFP is a basic (constitutively fluorescent) green fluorescent protein published in 2015, derived from Aequorea victoria. It is reported to be a rapidly-maturing monomer.
   2715..2830    +  ncRNA          5S rRNA: Accession: RF00001 - 5S ribosomal RNA
   2834..2920    +  terminator     rrnB T1 terminator: Escherichia coli rrnB; transcription terminator T1 from the E. coli rrnB gene
   3012..3039    +  terminator     rrnB T2 terminator: transcription terminator T2 from the E. coli rrnB gene
   3049..3603    -  CDS            traI (fragment): TRAI6_ECOLX - Experimental evidence at protein level: Swiss-Prot protein existence level 1. The initiation process of transfer DNA synthesis requires the interaction of at least three plasmid-specific components (TraH, I, and J) at the transfer origin resulting in the assembly of a specialised nucleoprotein complex - the relaxosome. Site- and strand-specific cleavage at the transfer origin is dependent on TraI and TraJ. From Escherichia coli.
   3641..4012    -  CDS            traJ: oriT-recognizing protein; traJ
   4045..4154    -  oriT           oriT: incP origin of transfer
   4380..4775    +  CDS            traK: TRAK4_ECOLX - Experimental evidence at protein level: Swiss-Prot protein existence level 1. From Escherichia coli.
   4970..4990    +  promoter       TEF1 promoter (fragment): S. cerevisiae TEF1; promoter for EF-1α
   5103..5894    +  CDS            neo: KKA2_KLEPN - Also known as kan, nptII. Experimental evidence at protein level: Swiss-Prot protein existence level 1. Resistance to kanamycin, neomycin, paromomycin, ribostamycin, butirosin and gentamicin B. From Klebsiella pneumoniae.
   7796..69      +  mobile_element IS1 (fragment) (across the origin): prokaryotic transposable element IS1
