[The description below was written by a language model from this plasmid's Addgene catalogue record and pLannotate feature annotations shown in this document.]
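Description:
pFNMB1-msfGFP is a mobilizable bacterial expression plasmid of about 7.8 kb, built on the pFNMB1 backbone and intended for tetracycline-inducible gene expression in Francisella novicida. It is propagated in E. coli under kanamycin selection, conferred by an nptII/neo aminoglycoside phosphotransferase gene. The annotated E. coli replicon is a medium-copy p15A origin; a short match to the RSF origin nearby is probably just related sequence. No Francisella replication origin is annotated, and a stretch of nearly 2 kb downstream of the kanamycin marker carries no annotation, so the record does not state how the plasmid is maintained in Francisella. An IncP (RP4-type) transfer region, comprising oriT with traJ, traK and a fragment of traI, allows the plasmid to be moved by conjugation from a donor strain that supplies the remaining transfer functions in trans.

The payload is a 717 bp msfGFP (monomeric superfolder GFP) open reading frame, which the automated annotation labels as the closely related moxGFP. Immediately upstream is a short match to the tet operator portion of PLtetO-1, indicating a tetO-controlled promoter, although the core promoter itself is not identified in the record. The brief hits to the yeast TEF1 promoter are most likely spurious matches. A Tn10 TetR repressor gene is encoded divergently; TetR binds the operator to silence transcription until tetracycline or an analogue relieves repression. The rrnB region, including the T1 and T2 terminators, follows the reporter and insulates it from downstream sequence. The construct serves as a fluorescent readout for tunable, inducer-dependent expression in F. novicida, and presumably as a reference for the vector series.
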