Addgene plasmid #113191: pFNMB1-msfGFP
Purpose: Mobilizable plasmid for tetracycline inducible gene expression in Francisella novicida
Depositing lab: Marek Basler. Depositing organization: University of Basel. Publication: Mobilizable Plasmids for Tunable Gene Expression in Francisella novicida. Brodmann M, Heilig R, Broz P, Basler M. Front Cell Infect Microbiol. 2018 Aug 31;8:284. doi: 10.3389/fcimb.2018.00284. eCollection 2018. PubMed 30234022.
Backbone
  Vector backbone: pFNMB1
Growth in bacteria
  Bacterial resistance: Kanamycin, 50 μg/mL
  Growth temperature: 37°C
  Growth strain: DH5alpha
  Copy number: Unknown
Gene/Insert
  Gene/Insert name: msfGFP
  Insert size (bp): 717
Terms and licenses: Academic/Nonprofit Terms; Industry Terms: Not Available to Industry
How to cite: pFNMB1-msfGFP was a gift from Marek Basler (Addgene plasmid # 113191 ; http://n2t.net/addgene:113191 ; RRID:Addgene_113191)
